Addgene plasmid #126021: pFH44
Purpose: Level0 Pea 3A terminator
Depositing lab: Vladimir Nekrasov. Depositing organization: Rothamsted Research. Publication: A modular cloning toolkit for genome editing in plants. Hahn F, Korolev A, Sanjurjo Loures L, Nekrasov V. BMC Plant Biol. 2020 Apr 23;20(1):179. doi: 10.1186/s12870-020-02388-2. PubMed 32326901.
Backbone
  Vector backbone: pAGM9121
  Vector type: Plant Expression, CRISPR, Synthetic Biology
Growth in bacteria
  Bacterial resistance: Spectinomycin, 50 μg/mL
  Growth temperature: 37°C
  Growth strain: DH5alpha
  Copy number: High Copy
Gene/Insert
  Gene/Insert name: Level0 Pea 3A terminator
  Species: Synthetic
Terms and licenses: Academic/Nonprofit Terms; Industry Terms: Not Available to Industry
How to cite: pFH44 was a gift from Vladimir Nekrasov (Addgene plasmid # 126021 ; http://n2t.net/addgene:126021 ; RRID:Addgene_126021)
