[The description below was written by a language model from this plasmid's Addgene catalogue record and pLannotate feature annotations shown in this document.]
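Description:
pFH44 is a small (about 2.6 kb) Level 0 part plasmid from a modular cloning toolkit for plant genome editing. It is built on the pAGM9121 backbone and catalogued under plant expression, CRISPR and synthetic biology. Its sole payload is a transcription terminator described as the "Pea 3A terminator", and the insert is listed as synthetic. The plasmid is not an expression vector in its own right. It stores a single standardised part that is meant to be combined with promoter, coding sequence and other modules to assemble complete plant transcription units, which can then be built into larger multigene constructs, for example those carrying Cas nuclease and guide RNA cassettes.

Propagation in E. coli relies on a high-copy ColE1/pUC-type origin, and selection uses spectinomycin through the aadA aminoglycoside adenylyltransferase gene. That gene is preceded by a class 1 integron Pc promoter fragment and a short remnant of a gentamicin acetyltransferase gene, which probably reflects the integron origin of the resistance cassette. The gentamicin fragment is too short to be expected to confer resistance.

The automated annotation does not label the terminator itself. The only feature detected in the insert region is a roughly 100 nt fragment with similarity to a RuBisCO small subunit (RBCS) coding sequence. This would be consistent with a terminator taken from the 3' end of an rbcS-type gene and retaining a little of the coding tail, but the record does not state that origin explicitly. The record also does not annotate the flanking Type IIS restriction sites or fusion overhangs that would define the part's position in an assembly.
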