Features (pLannotate 1.2.2; 5 found; start..end, strand, type, name):
     23..46      +  promoter       Pc promoter (fragment): intI1 (promoter lies within the coding sequence); class 1 integron promoter
    222..278     +  CDS            GmR (fragment): gentamycin acetyltransferase; aacC1; confers resistance to gentamycin
    289..1076    +  CDS            SmR (fragment): aminoglycoside adenylyltransferase (Murphy, 1985); aadA; confers resistance to spectinomycin and streptomycin
   1417..2005    +  rep_origin     ori: high-copy-number ColE1/pMB1/pBR322/pUC origin of replication
   2044..2151    +  CDS            RBCS (fragment): RBS_SINAL - Experimental evidence at transcript level: Swiss-Prot protein existence level 2. RuBisCO catalyzes two reactions: the carboxylation of D- ribulose 1,5-bisphosphate, the primary event in carbon dioxide fixation, as well as the oxidative fragmentation of the pentose substrate. Both reactions occur simultaneously and in competition at the same active site. Although the small subunit is not catalytic it is essential for maximal activity. From Sinapis alba (White mustard) (Brassica hirta).
>Addgene plasmid #126021 | pFH44 | addgene full sequence | sequence record 252800 | Addgene NGS Result
GTGCCGAGGCACGAACCCAGTGGACATAAGCCTGTTCGGTTCGTAAGCTGTAATGCAAGTAGCGTATGCG
CTCACGCAACTGGTCCAGAACCTTGACCGAACGCAGCGGTGGTAACGGCGCAGTGGCGGTTTTCATGGCT
TGTTATGACTGTTTTTTTGGGGTACAGTCTATGCCTCGGGCATCCAAGCAGCAAGCGCGTTACGCCGTGG
GTCGATGTTTGATGTTATGGAGCAGCAACGATGTTACGCAGCAGGGCAGTCGCCCTAAAACAAAGTTAAA
CATCATGGGGGAAGCGGTGATCGCCGAAGTATCGACTCAACTATCAGAGGTAGTTGGCGTCATCGAGCGC
CATCTCGAACCGACGTTGCTGGCCGTACATTTGTACGGCTCCGCAGTGGATGGCGGCCTGAAGCCACACA
GCGATATTGATTTGCTGGTTACGGTGACCGTAAGGCTTGATGAAACAACGCGGCGAGCTTTGATCAACGA
CCTTTTGGAAACTTCGGCTTCCCCTGGAGAGAGCGAGATTCTCCGCGCTGTAGAAGTCACCATTGTTGTG
CACGACGACATCATTCCGTGGCGTTATCCAGCTAAGCGCGAACTGCAATTTGGAGAATGGCAGCGCAATG
ACATTCTTGCAGGTATCTTCGAGCCAGCCACGATCGACATTGATCTGGCTATCTTGCTGACAAAAGCAAG
AGAACATAGCGTTGCCTTGGTAGGTCCAGCGGCGGAGGAACTCTTTGATCCGGTTCCTGAACAGGATCTA
TTTGAGGCGCTAAATGAAACCTTAACGCTATGGAACTCGCCGCCCGACTGGGCTGGCGATGAGCGAAATG
TAGTGCTTACGTTGTCCCGCATTTGGTACAGCGCAGTAACCGGCAAAATCGCGCCGAAGGATGTCGCTGC
CGACTGGGCAATGGAGCGCCTGCCGGCCCAGTATCAGCCCGTCATACTTGAAGCTAGACAGGCTTATCTT
GGACAAGAAGAAGATCGCTTGGCCTCGCGCGCAGATCAGTTGGAAGAATTTGTCCATTACGTGAAAGGCG
AGATCACCAAGGTAGTCGGCAAATAATGTCTAGCTAGAAATTCGTTCAAGCCGACGCCGCTTCGCGGCGC
GGCTTAACTCAAGCGTTAGATGCACTAAGCACATAATTGCTCACAGCCAAACTATCAGGTCAAGTCTGCT
TTTATTATTTTTAAGCGTGCATAATAAGCCCTACACAAATTGGGAGATATATCATGCTGTCAGACCAAGT
TTACTCATATATACTTTAGATTGATTTAAAACTTCATTTTTAATTTAAAAGGATCTAGGTGAAGATCCTT
TTTGATAATCTCATGACCAAAATCCCTTAACGTGAGTTTTCGTTCCACTGAGCGTCAGACCCCGTAGAAA
AGATCAAAGGATCTTCTTGAGATCCTTTTTTTCTGCGCGTAATCTGCTGCTTGCAAACAAAAAAACCACC
GCTACCAGCGGTGGTTTGTTTGCCGGATCAAGAGCTACCAACTCTTTTTCCGAAGGTAACTGGCTTCAGC
AGAGCGCAGATACCAAATACTGTTCTTCTAGTGTAGCCGTAGTTAGGCCACCACTTCAAGAACTCTGTAG
CACCGCCTACATACCTCGCTCTGCTAATCCTGTTACCAGTGGCTGCTGCCAGTGGCGATAAGTCGTGTCT
TACCGGGTTGGACTCAAGACGATAGTTACCGGATAAGGCGCAGCGGTCGGGCTGAACGGGGGGTTCGTGC
ACACAGCCCAGCTTGGAGCGAACGACCTACACCGAACTGAGATACCTACAGCGTGAGCTATGAGAAAGCG
CCACGCTTCCCGAAGGGAGAAAGGCGGACAGGTATCCGGTAAGCGGCAGGGTCGGAACAGGAGAGCGCAC
GAGGGAGCTTCCAGGGGGAAACGCCTGGTATCTTTATAGTCCTGTCGGGTTTCGCCACCTCTGACTTGAG
CGTCGATTTTTGTGATGCTCGTCAGGGGGGCGGAGCCTATGGAAAAACGCCAGCAACGCGGCCTTTTTAC
GGTTCCTGCACTCTGTGGTCTCAGCTTTCCAGGCCTCCCAGCTTTCGTCCGTATCATCGGTTTCGACAAC
GTTCGTCAAGTTCAATGCATCAGTTTCATTGCCCACACACCAGAATCCTACTAAGTTTGAGTATTATGGC
ATTGGAAAAGCTGTTTTCTTCTATCATTTGTTCTGCTTGTAATTTACTGTGTTCTTTCAGTTTTTGTTTT
CGGACATCAAAATGCAAATGGATGGATAAGAGTTAATAAATGATATGGTCCTTTTGTTCATTCTCAAATT
ATTATTATCTGTTGTTTTTACTTTAATGGGTTGAATTTAAGTAAGAAAGGAACTAACAGTGTGATATTAA
GGTGCAATGTTAGACATATAAAACAGTCTTTCACCTCTCTTTGGTTATGTCTTGAATTGGTTTGTTTCTT
CACTTATCTGTGTAATCAAGTTTACTATGAGTCTATGATCAAGTAATTATGCAATCAAGTTAAGTACAGT
ATAGGCTTGAGCTCCCCGCTCGAGACCACGAA
